>Addgene plasmid #176220 | pETM20-9S-DYW [rpoA] | addgene full sequence | sequence record 353268 | Addgene NGS Result
GGCGAGCCCGATCTTCCCCATCGGTGATGTCGGCGATATAGGCGCCAGCAACCGCACCTGTGGCGCCGGT
GATGCCGGCCACGATGCGTCCGGCGTAGAGGATCGAGATCGATCTCGATCCCGCGAAATTAATACGACTC
ACTATAGGGGAATTGTGAGCGGATAACAATTCCCCTCTAGAAATAATTTTGTTTAACTTTAAGAAGGAGA
TATACATATGAGCGATAAAATTATTCACCTGACTGACGACAGTTTTGACACGGATGTACTCAAAGCGGAC
GGGGCGATCCTCGTCGATTTCTGGGCAGAGTGGTGCGGTCCGTGCAAAATGATCGCCCCGATTCTGGATG
AAATCGCTGACGAATATCAGGGCAAACTGACCGTTGCAAAACTGAACATCGATCAAAACCCTGGCACTGC
GCCGAAATATGGCATCCGTGGTATCCCGACTCTGCTGCTGTTCAAAAACGGTGAAGTGGCGGCAACCAAA
GTGGGTGCACTGTCTAAAGGTCAGTTGAAAGAGTTCCTCGACGCTAACCTGGCCGGTTCTGGTTCTGGCC
ATATGCACCATCATCATCATCATTCTTCTGGTGAGAATCTTTATTTTCAGGGCGCCATGGGAAATTCTGT
TGTTTCTTGGAACTCTATGATCACTGCTTATGCTAGAAACGGTAGAATTGAAGAGGCTAGAAAGTTGTTT
GATGAGATGCCTGAAAGAGATGTTGTTTCTTGGAATGCTATGATCTCTGGATACGCTAAAAACGGTGAGC
TTGATGAAGCTAGAAAGTTGTTCGATGAGATGCCAGAGAGGGATGTTGTTTCTTGGACAGCTATGATCTC
TGGATATGCTCAAAATGGTAGAATTGATGAGGCTAGAGAACTTTTCGATAAGATGCCTGAAAGAAACGTT
GTTTCTTGGAACGCAATGATCTCTGGTTACGCTCAGAACGGTAGGATCGATGAGGCTAGAGAATTGTTCG
ATAAGATGCCAGAGAGATCAGTTGTTTCTTGGACCGCAATGATCTCTGGATACGCACAGAATGGTAGGAT
AGATGAAGCTAGAGAACTTTTTGATAAAATGCCAGAGAGGAATGTTGTTTCTTGGAATGCGATGATCTCT
GGTTATGCACAGAACGGTAGGATAGACGAAGCTAGAGAATTGTTTGATAAGATGCCTGAAAGATCAGTTG
TTTCTTGGACGGCAATGATCTCTGGTTATGCTCAGAATGGTAGGATTGACGAAGCTAGAGAACTTTTCGA
CAAAATGCCAGAGCGTGACGTTGTTTCTTGGAATGCAATGATCTCTGGATATGCACAGAACGGTAGAATC
GACGAAGCTAGAGAACTTTTCGACAAGATGCCAGAGCGTGATGTTGTTTCTTGGACTGCTATGATCTCTG
CTTATGCTCAATGTGGACATTTGGAAGAGGCTAGAAAGATTTTTGATAGAATGCCAGAGAGAGACGTTGT
TTCTTGGAATGCAATGATCTCTGGTTACGCTATGCATGGACATGGTAAAGAGGCTCTTGAATTGTTTGAA
GAGATGCAACAGTCTGGTATTAAGCCTTCTCATGTTACTTTCACAGGAGTTCTTTCTGCTTGTTCTCATG
CTGGTTTGGTTGATGAGGGAAGACAATACTTCAACTCTATGAAGAAGGATTACGGTATCGAACCAAGAGT
TGAGCATTACGGATGTATGGTTGATCTTTTGGGAAGAGCTGGTAGACTTGATGAGGCTTATGAGTTTATT
GAGTCTATGCCTATTGAACCAAATGCTGTTGTTTGGGGTGCTCTTTTGGGTGCTTGTAGGATTCATGGAA
ACGTTGAATTGGGAGAGAGAGCTGCTGAGAAACTTTTTGAATTGGAGCCAGAATCTTCTGGTAACTACGT
TCTTTTGTCTAACATCTATGCTTCTGCTGGAAGATGGGATGATGTTGCTAAGGTTAGAAAAATGATGAAG
GAAAGAGGTATCAAGAAAGAGCCTGGATGTTCTTGGATTGAAGTTAAGAATAAGGTTCATGAGTTCGTTG
CTGGAGATAGATCACATCCACAATCTGAAGAAATCTATGCTAAACTTGAAGAGTTGTCTGAAAAGATGAA
AGAGGCTGGATATGTTCCTGATACTTCTTTTGTTCTTCATGATGTTGAAGAGGAAGAGAAAGAACAGATG
TTGTCTTACCATTCTGAGAAACTTGCTATCGCTTTCGGTTTGATTTCTACTCCTCCAGGAACACCAATCA
GAATCGTTAAAAATCTTAGAGTTTGTGGAGATTGTCATACAGCTATTAAATTCATCTCTAAGATTGTTGG
AAGAGAAATTATCGTTAGAGATTCTAACAGATTCCATCATTTCAAGGATGGTTCTTGTTCTTGTGGAGAT
TATTGGTAACTCGAGAAATAGAAGGAACATGTATTACACGTGCAAAATCTGAGAGCTGAGCAATAACTAG
CATAACCCCTTGGGGCCTCTAAACGGGTCTTGAGGGGTTTTTTGCTGAAAGGAGGAACTATATCCGGATT
GGCGAATGGG
[124 nt withheld, positions 2531-2654]
C
[91 nt withheld, positions 2656-2746]
A
[49 nt withheld, positions 2748-2796]
CCTTTGACGTTGGAGTCCACGTTCTTT
[37 nt withheld, positions 2824-2860]
ACCCTATCTCGGTCTATTCTTTTGATTTATAAGGGATTTTGCCGATTTCGGCCTATTGGTTAAAAAATGA
GCTGATTTAACAAAAATTTAACGCGAATTTTAACAAAATATTAACGCTTACAATTTAGGTGGCACTTTTC
GGGGAAATGTGCGCGGAACCCCTATTTGTTTATTTTTCTAAATACATTCAAATATGTATCCGCTCATGAG
ACAATAACCCTGATAAATGCTTCAATAATATTGAAAAAGGAAGAGTATGAGTATTCAACATTTCCGTGTC
GCCCTTATTCCCTTTTTTGCGGCATTTTGCCTTCCTGTTTTTGCTCACCCAGAAACGCTGGTGAAAGTAA
AAGATGCTGAAGATCAGTTGGGTGCACGAGTGGGTTACATCGAACTGGATCTCAACAGCGGTAAGATCCT
TGAGAGTTTTCGCCCCGAAGAACGTTTTCCAATGATGAGCACTTTTAAAGTTCTGCTATGTGGCGCGGTA
TTATCCCGTATTGACGCCGGGCAAGAGCAACTCGGTCGCCGCATACACTATTCTCAGAATGACTTGGTTG
AGTACTCACCAGTCACAGAAAAGCATCTTACGGATGGCATGACAGTAAGAGAATTATGCAGTGCTGCCAT
AACCATGAGTGATAACACTGCGGCCAACTTACTTCTGACAACGATCGGAGGACCGAAGGAGCTAACCGCT
TTTTTGCACAACATGGGGGATCATGTAACTCGCCTTGATCGTTGGGAACCGGAGCTGAATGAAGCCATAC
CAAACGACGAGCGTGACACCACGATGCCTGCAGCAATGGCAACAACGTTGCGCAAACTATTAACTGGCGA
ACTACTTACTCTAGCTTCCCGGCAACAATTAATAGACTGGATGGAGGCGGATAAAGTTGCAGGACCACTT
CTGCGCTCGGCCCTTCCGGCTGGCTGGTTTATTGCTGATAAATCTGGAGCCGGTGAGCGTGGGTCTCGCG
GTATCATTGCAGCACTGGGGCCAGATGGTAAGCCCTCCCGTATCGTAGTTATCTACACGACGGGGAGTCA
GGCAACTATGGATGAACGAAATAGACAGATCGCTGAGATAGGTGCCTCACTGATTAAGCATTGGTAACTG
TCAGACCAAGTTTACTCATATATACTTTAGATTGATTTAAAACTTCATTTTTAATTTAAAAGGATCTAGG
TGAAGATCCTTTTTGATAATCTCATGACCAAAATCCCTTAACGTGAGTTTTCGTTCCACTGAGCGTCAGA
CCCCGTAGAAAAGATCAAAGGATCTTCTTGAGATCCTTTTTTTCTGCGCGTAATCTGCTGCTTGCAAACA
AAAAAACCACCGCTACCAGCGGTGGTTTGTTTGCCGGATCAAGAGCTACCAACTCTTTTTCCGAAGGTAA
CTGGCTTCAGCAGAGCGCAGATACCAAATACTGTCCTTCTAGTGTAGCCGTAGTTAGGCCACCACTTCAA
GAACTCTGTAGCACCGCCTACATACCTCGCTCTGCTAATCCTGTTACCAGTGGCTGCTGCCAGTGGCGAT
AAGTCGTGTCTTACCGGGTTGGACTCAAGACGATAGTTACCGGATAAGGCGCAGCGGTCGGGCTGAACGG
GGGGTTCGTGCACACAGCCCAGCTTGGAGCGAACGACCTACACCGAACTGAGATACCTACAGCGTGAGCT
ATGAGAAAGCGCCACGCTTCCCGAAGGGAGAAAGGCGGACAGGTATCCGGTAAGCGGCAGGGTCGGAACA
GGAGAGCGCACGAGGGAGCTTCCAGGGGGAAACGCCTGGTATCTTTATAGTCCTGTCGGGTTTCGCCACC
TCTGACTTGAGCGTCGATTTTTGTGATGCTCGTCAGGGGGGCGGAGCCTATGGAAAAACGCCAGCAACGC
GGCCTTTTTACGGTTCCTGGCCTTTTGCTGGCCTTTTGCTCACATGTTCTTTCCTGCGTTATCCCCTGAT
TCTGTGGATAACCGTATTACCGCCTTTGAGTGAGCTGATACCGCTCGCCGCAGCCGAACGACCGAGCGCA
GCGAGTCAGTGAGCGAGGAAGCGGAAGAGCGCCTGATGCGGTATTTTCTCCTTACGCATCTGTGCGGTAT
TTCACACCGCAATGGTGCACTCTCAGTACAATCTGCTCTGATGCCGCATAGTTAAGCCAGTATACACTCC
GCTATCGCTACGTGACTGGGTCATGGCTGCGCCCCGACACCCGCCAACACCCGCTGACGCGCCCTGACGG
GCTTGTCTGCTCCCGGCATCCGCTTACAGACAAGCTGTGACCGTCTCCGGGAGCTGCATGTGTCAGAGGT
TTTCACCGTCATCACCGAAACGCGCGAGGCAGCTGCGGTAAAGCTCATCAGCGTGGTCGTGAAGCGATTC
ACAGATGTCTGCCTGTTCATCCGCGTCCAGCTCGTTGAGTTTCTCCAGAAGCGTTAATGTCTGGCTTCTG
ATAAAGCGGGCCATGTTAAGGGCGGTTTTTTCCTGTTTGGTCACTGATGCCTCCGTGTAAGGGGGATTTC
TGTTCATGGGGGTAATGATACCGATGAAACGAGAGAGGATGCTCACGATACGGGTTACTGATGATGAACA
TGCCCGGTTACTGGAACGTTGTGAGGGTAAACAACTGGCGGTATGGATGCGGCGGGACCAGAGAAAAATC
ACTCAGGGTCAATGCCAGCGCTTCGTTAATACAGATGTAGGTGTTCCACAGGGTAGCCAGCAGCATCCTG
CGATGCAGATCCGGAACATAATGGTGCAGGGCGCTGACTTCCGCGTTTCCAGACTTTACGAAACACGGAA
ACCGAAGACCATTCATGTTGTTGCTCAGGTCGCAGACGTTTTGCAGCAGCAGTCGCTTCACGTTCGCTCG
CGTATCGGTGATTCATTCTGCTAACCAGTAAGGCAACCCCGCCAGCCTAGCCGGGTCCTCAACGACAGGA
GCACGATCATGCGCACCCGTGGGGCCGCCATGCCGGCGATAATGGCCTGCTTCTCGCCGAAACGTTTGGT
GGCGGGACCAGTGACGAAGGCTTGAGCGAGGGCGTGCAAGATTCCGAATACCGCAAGCGACAGGCCGATC
ATCGTCGCGCTCCAGCGAAAGCGGTCCTCGCCGAAAATGACCCAGAGCGCTGCCGGCACCTGTCCTACGA
GTTGCATGATAAAGAAGACAGTCATAAGTGCGGCGACGATAGTCATGCCCCGCGCCCACCGGAAGGAGCT
GACTGGGTTGAAGGCTCTCAAGGGCATCGGTCGAGATCCCGGTGCCTAATGAGTGAGCTAACTTACATTA
ATTGCGTTGCGCTCACTGCCCGCTTTCCAGTCGGGAAACCTGTCGTGCCAGCTGCATTAATGAATCGGCC
AACGCGCGGGGAGAGGCGGTTTGCGTATTGGGCGCCAGGGTGGTTTTTCTTTTCACCAGTGAGACGGGCA
ACAGCTGATTGCCCTTCACCGCCTGGCCCTGAGAGAGTTGCAGCAAGCGGTCCACGCTGGTTTGCCCCAG
CAGGCGAAAATCCTGTTTGATGGTGGTTAACGGCGGGATATAACATGAGCTGTCTTCGGTATCGTCGTAT
CCCACTACCGAGATGTCCGCACCAACGCGCAGCCCGGACTCGGTAATGGCGCGCATTGCGCCCAGCGCCA
TCTGATCGTTGGCAACCAGCATCGCAGTGGGAACGATGCCCTCATTCAGCATTTGCATGGTTTGTTGAAA
ACCGGACATGGCACTCCAGTCGCCTTCCCGTTCCGCTATCGGCTGAATTTGATTGCGAGTGAGATATTTA
TGCCAGCCAGCCAGACGCAGACGCGCCGAGACAGAACTTAATGGGCCCGCTAACAGCGCGATTTGCTGGT
GACCCAATGCGACCAGATGCTCCACGCCCAGTCGCGTACCGTCTTCATGGGAGAAAATAATACTGTTGAT
GGGTGTCTGGTCAGAGACATCAAGAAATAACGCCGGAACATTAGTGCAGGCAGCTTCCACAGCAATGGCA
TCCTGGTCATCCAGCGGATAGTTAATGATCAGCCCACTGACGCGTTGCGCGAGAAGATTGTGCACCGCCG
CTTTACAGGCTTCGACGCCGCTTCGTTCTACCATCGACACCACCACGCTGGCACCCAGTTGATCGGCGCG
AGATTTAATCGCCGCGACAATTTGCGACGGCGCGTGCAGGGCCAGACTGGAGGTGGCAACGCCAATCAGC
AACGACTGTTTGCCCGCCAGTTGTTGTGCCACGCGGTTGGGAATGTAATTCAGCTCCGCCATCGCCGCTT
CCACTTTTTCCCGCGTTTTCGCAGAAACGTGGCTGGCCTGGTTCACCACGCGGGAAACGGTCTGATAAGA
GACACCGGCATACTCTGCGACATCGTATAACGTTACTGGTTTCACATTCACCACCCTGAATTGACTCTCT
TCCGGGCGCTATCATGCCATACCGCGAAAGGTTTTGCGCCATTCGATGGTGTCCGGGATCTCGACGCTCT
CCCTTATGCGACTCCTGCATTAGGAAGCAGCCCAGTAGTAGGTTGAGGCCGTTGAGCACCGCCGCCGCAA
GGAATGGTGCATGCAAGGAGATGGCGCCCAACAGTCCCCCGGCCACGGGGCCTGCCACCATACCCACGCC
GAAACAAGCGCTCATGAGCCCGAAGT
Features (pLannotate 1.2.2; 19 found; start..end, strand, type, name):
    130..148     +  promoter       T7 promoter: promoter for bacteriophage T7 RNA polymerase
    149..173     +  protein_bind   lac operator: The lac repressor binds to the lac operator to inhibit transcription in E. coli. This inhibition can be relieved by adding lactose or isopropyl-β-D-thiogalactopyranoside (IPTG). lac repressor encoded by lacI
    188..210     +  RBS            RBS: efficient ribosome binding site from bacteriophage T7 gene 10 (Olins and Rangwala, 1989)
    218..544     +  CDS            TrxA: E. coli thioredoxin; trxA
    593..612     +  CDS            capTEV™ (fragment): composite tag for in vivo biotinylation, TEV protease cleavage, and 6xHis tagging
   1559..2386    +  CDS            PCMP-H26 (fragment): PP145_ARATH - Also known as OTP85 From Arabidopsis thaliana (Mouse-ear cress).
   2447..2494    +  terminator     T7 terminator: transcription terminator for bacteriophage T7 RNA polymerase
   2531..2959    +  rep_origin     f1 ori (sequence partly withheld): f1 bacteriophage origin of replication; arrow indicates direction of (+) strand synthesis
   3012..3116    +  promoter       AmpR promoter: bla
   3117..3977    +  CDS            AmpR: β-lactamase; bla; confers resistance to ampicillin, carbenicillin, and related antibiotics
   4148..4736    +  rep_origin     ori: high-copy-number ColE1/pMB1/pBR322/pUC origin of replication
   4922..5061    -  misc_feature   bom: basis of mobility region from pBR322
   5163..5354    -  CDS            rop: Rop protein, which maintains plasmids at low copy number; rop
   5371..5751    +  CDS            YPB1_ECOLX: Protein predicted: Swiss-Prot protein existence level 4. From Escherichia coli.
   5823..6114    -  CDS            TcR (fragment): tetracycline efflux protein; tet; confers resistance to tetracycline
   6129..6150    -  protein_bind   CAP binding site: CAP binding activates transcription in the presence of cAMP. E. coli catabolite activator protein
   6163..7245    -  CDS            lacI: lac repressor; lacI; The lac repressor binds to the lac operator to inhibit transcription in E. coli. This inhibition can be relieved by adding lactose or isopropyl-β-D-thiogalactopyranoside (IPTG).
   7246..7323    -  promoter       lacI promoter: lacI
   7331..104     -  CDS            TcR (fragment) (across the origin): tetracycline efflux protein; tet; confers resistance to tetracycline
