[The description below was written by a language model from this plasmid's Addgene catalogue record and pLannotate feature annotations shown in this document.]
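Description:
pETM20-9S-DYW [rpoA] is a bacterial expression plasmid built on the pETM20 backbone, a pET-type vector, and is catalogued under synthetic biology. It carries a ColE1/pBR322-family origin together with the rop gene and bom region, consistent with its listing as low copy, plus an f1 phage origin. Selection is by ampicillin through the β-lactamase gene. Short tetracycline-resistance fragments detected in the backbone are pBR322 remnants rather than a functional marker.

The expression cassette consists of a T7 promoter followed by a lac operator and the T7 gene 10 ribosome binding site, with a T7 terminator downstream. A backbone-encoded lacI gene supplies the repressor. Transcription therefore depends on T7 RNA polymerase supplied by the host and can be induced with IPTG. The open reading frame begins with E. coli thioredoxin (TrxA), which is commonly used as a solubility-enhancing fusion partner. A short segment follows that was annotated as a fragment of a composite His/TEV-site tag, in line with the recorded N-terminal TRX-His fusion. The synthetic insert, 9S-DYW [rpoA], was cloned between NcoI and XhoI sites. Automated annotation recognises only its C-terminal portion, by similarity to an Arabidopsis pentatricopeptide repeat (PPR) protein of the DYW class. The upstream part of the insert is unannotated, as would be expected for a designed repeat array.

The associated publication title points to a synthetic S-type PPR protein capable of cofactor-independent RNA editing, and the name suggests it is directed at an rpoA site, although the record does not describe the target further. The plasmid is used to produce the TRX-fused editing factor in E. coli.
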