Addgene plasmid #176220: pETM20-9S-DYW [rpoA]
Purpose: Expression of TRX-9S-DYW [rpoA]
Depositing lab: Ian Small. Depositing organization: University of Western Australia. Publication: Cofactor-independent RNA editing by a synthetic S-type PPR protein. Bernath-Levin K, Schmidberger J, Honkanen S, Gutmann B, Sun YK, Pullakhandam A, Colas des Francs-Small C, Bond CS, Small I. Synth Biol (Oxf). 2021 Dec 23;7(1):ysab034. doi: 10.1093/synbio/ysab034. eCollection 2021. PubMed 35128071.
Backbone
  Vector backbone: pETM20
  Vector type: Synthetic Biology
Growth in bacteria
  Bacterial resistance: Ampicillin, 100 μg/mL
  Growth temperature: 30°C
  Growth strain: DH5alpha
  Copy number: Low Copy
Gene/Insert
  Gene/Insert name: TRX-9S-DYW [rpoA]
  Species: Synthetic
  Promoter: T7
  Tag / fusion protein: TRX-His (N terminal on backbone)
  Cloning method: Restriction Enzyme; 5′ cloning site NcoI (unknown if destroyed); 3′ cloning site XhoI (unknown if destroyed)
  Sequencing primers: 5′ T7 promoter; 3′ T7 terminator
Terms and licenses: Academic/Nonprofit Terms; Industry Terms: Not Available to Industry
How to cite: pETM20-9S-DYW [rpoA] was a gift from Ian Small (Addgene plasmid # 176220 ; http://n2t.net/addgene:176220 ; RRID:Addgene_176220)
